# Supplementary material for: A Multiplex MoClo Toolkit for Extensive and Flexible Engineering of Saccharomyces cerevisiae
Source: ACS Synth Biol. 2023 Nov 6;12(11):3393–405. doi: 10.1021/acssynbio.3c00423 (PMC10661031; doi:10.1021/acssynbio.3c00423)
Supplement: Supplementary file 2 — sb3c00423_si_002.zip [file sb3c00423_si_002.zip › MYT Plasmids/pMYT079.gb]

LOCUS       pMYT079                 5632 bp ds-DNA     circular     17-AUG-2023
DEFINITION  .
COMMENT     Description: Int.5 Vector YTK Part Type: N/A Antibiotic Resistance:
            Kanamycin Copy Number: High Copy Addgene ID: 180732 Plate Position:
            G7
FEATURES             Location/Qualifiers
     misc_feature    9..531
                     /label="Int.5 5' HA"
                     /ApEinfo_revcolor="#84b0dc"
                     /ApEinfo_fwdcolor="#84b0dc"
     misc_feature    532..551
                     /label="Int.5 5' Barcode"
                     /ApEinfo_revcolor="#75c6a9"
                     /ApEinfo_fwdcolor="#75c6a9"
     misc_feature    598..617
                     /label="ConS FP"
                     /ApEinfo_revcolor="#ffef86"
                     /ApEinfo_fwdcolor="#ffef86"
     misc_feature    620..762
                     /label="ConS"
                     /ApEinfo_revcolor="#ffef86"
                     /ApEinfo_fwdcolor="#ffef86"
     misc_feature        771..900
                     /label="BBa_J72163 GlpT Promoter"
                     /ApEinfo_revcolor="#f58a5e"
                     /ApEinfo_fwdcolor="#f58a5e"
     misc_feature             901..936
                     /label="RBS"
                     /ApEinfo_revcolor="#f58a5e"
                     /ApEinfo_fwdcolor="#f58a5e"
     misc_feature             937..1635
                     /label="mScarlet"
                     /ApEinfo_revcolor="#f58a5e"
                     /ApEinfo_fwdcolor="#f58a5e"
     misc_feature      1636..1764
                     /label="BBa_B0015 Terminator"
                     /ApEinfo_revcolor="#f58a5e"
                     /ApEinfo_fwdcolor="#f58a5e"
     misc_feature        1765..2238
                     /label="SbTDH3 Promoter"
                     /ApEinfo_revcolor="#f58a5e"
                     /ApEinfo_fwdcolor="#f58a5e"
     misc_feature             2239..2937
                     /label="mScarlet"
                     /ApEinfo_revcolor="#f58a5e"
                     /ApEinfo_fwdcolor="#f58a5e"
     misc_feature      2938..3086
                     /label="ScRPL15A Terminator"
                     /ApEinfo_revcolor="#f58a5e"
                     /ApEinfo_fwdcolor="#f58a5e"
     misc_feature    3095..3237
                     /label="ConE"
                     /ApEinfo_revcolor="#ffef86"
                     /ApEinfo_fwdcolor="#ffef86"
     misc_feature    complement(3240..3259)
                     /label="ConE RP"
                     /ApEinfo_revcolor="#ffef86"
                     /ApEinfo_fwdcolor="#ffef86"
     misc_feature    3338..3357
                     /label="Int.5 3' Barcode"
                     /ApEinfo_revcolor="#75c6a9"
                     /ApEinfo_fwdcolor="#75c6a9"
     misc_feature    complement(3358..3869)
                     /label="Int.5 3' HA"
                     /ApEinfo_revcolor="#84b0dc"
                     /ApEinfo_fwdcolor="#84b0dc"
     misc_feature      complement(3878..3904)
                     /label="KanR Terminator"
                     /ApEinfo_revcolor="#b1ff67"
                     /ApEinfo_fwdcolor="#b1ff67"
     misc_feature             complement(3905..4720)
                     /label="KanR"
                     /ApEinfo_revcolor="#008000"
                     /ApEinfo_fwdcolor="#008000"
     misc_feature        complement(4721..4868)
                     /label="KanR Promoter"
                     /ApEinfo_revcolor="#b1ff67"
                     /ApEinfo_fwdcolor="#b1ff67"
     misc_feature      complement(4869..5632)
                     /label="ColE1"
                     /ApEinfo_revcolor="#7f7f7f"
                     /ApEinfo_fwdcolor="#7f7f7f"
ORIGIN
        1 GCGGCCGCGT TTCTCCTCCT CTCTTTTTTT CCTCGAACCG GAGTGGAAGA TCCAATAACG
       61 TAATATTACT GATGTTGTTA TTAAAGCTGG CAAAAATAAC ATGAGGCGTA AAACCGCACT
      121 GCGGTAAGAT GAGGGTATAA GGTGGAGATC AGGCGAACAA GCTGTTCTAA ATCATACATA
      181 TGTACAATGA GAACGTGTAA CGATCCAATG AGCGTTTCAT GATGCCATTG TTTAATCAGA
      241 GTGATGAAAA AGAAATATTT GCGACCTTTT TTCGTTACAT TGATCGTGAA ATTTTAATCA
      301 AAGATAATAT AAGGACGTGA GATATTTATC TTTTTACTTG AAATTAACAA TAGAATTGCG
      361 CTAAGCGGAA TAAGAGCTTT CGTAAACCTT TCTATTTGCA CCATTGCGTC AACGTATAAA
      421 ATGGTATGAC CTTTACACAA ACGCATGCTT ATAATCTTAT GTTTTTCATA GGGTGTAATT
      481 TGGTTGATGA CGTAGTCTAA ATTTGATGCT ATCTGCAATT GAGGTACATA TCCTATCAGA
      541 AGTGGGCATC TGAATTCGCT ATCTAGAGTA CCTGATGAGA CGGTCAAACG TGAGACCCTG
      601 TGGTCAAAAG TGCGTTGGCT GGTAGAGCCA CAAACAGCCG GTACAAGCAA CGATCTCCAG
      661 GACCATCTGA ATCATGCGCG GATGACACGA ACTCACGACG GCGATCACAG ACATTAACCC
      721 ACAGTACAGA CACTGCGACA ACGTGGCAAT TCGTCGCAAT ACGCGGCCGC GAAAGTGAAA
      781 CGTGATTTCA TGCGTCATTT TGAACATTTT GTAAATCTTA TTTAATAATG TGTGCGGCAA
      841 TTCACATTTA ATTTATGAAT GTTTTCTTAA CATCGCGGCA ACTCAAGAAA CGGCAGGTTC
      901 GGATCTTAGC TACTAGAGAA AGAGGAGAAA TACTAGATGG TTAGCAAAGG CGAGGCGGTT
      961 ATCAAGGAGT TTATGCGTTT TAAGGTTCAC ATGGAGGGTA GCATGAACGG TCACGAGTTC
     1021 GAGATCGAGG GTGAAGGCGA GGGTCGTCCG TACGAAGGCA CCCAGACCGC GAAGCTGAAA
     1081 GTGACCAAGG GTGGCCCGCT GCCGTTCAGC TGGGACATCC TGAGCCCGCA GTTCATGTAT
     1141 GGCAGCCGTG CGTTTACCAA ACACCCGGCG GACATTCCGG ATTACTATAA GCAAAGCTTC
     1201 CCGGAAGGTT TTAAATGGGA GCGTGTTATG AACTTCGAAG ATGGTGGCGC GGTGACCGTT
     1261 ACCCAGGACA CCAGCCTGGA GGATGGCACC CTGATTTACA AGGTGAAACT GCGTGGCACC
     1321 AACTTTCCGC CGGATGGTCC GGTTATGCAG AAGAAAACGA TGGGTTGGGA AGCGAGCACC
     1381 GAGCGTCTGT ATCCGGAAGA TGGCGTGCTG AAGGGTGATA TCAAAATGGC GCTGCGTCTG
     1441 AAGGACGGTG GCCGTTACCT GGCGGATTTT AAGACCACCT ATAAAGCGAA GAAACCGGTG
     1501 CAAATGCCGG GTGCGTACAA CGTTGACCGT AAACTGGATA TTACCAGCCA CAACGAGGAT
     1561 TATACCGTGG TTGAGCAATA TGAGCGTAGC GAGGGTCGCC ACAGCACCGG CGGCATGGAC
     1621 GAACTGTATA AGTGACCAGG CATCAAATAA AACGAAAGGC TCAGTCGAAA GACTGGGCCT
     1681 TTCGTTTTAT CTGTTGTTTG TCGGTGAACG CTCTCTACTA GAGTCACACT GGCTCACCTT
     1741 CGGGTGGGCC TTTCTGCGTT TATACATTCA TCTTTCACCT GCCATTAGTA ACCCGACTTC
     1801 TCATTGAGCG GGTTACGGCA GCCACAGGCC ACATTCCGAA TGTCTGGGTG AGCGGTCCCT
     1861 TTTCCAGCAT CCACTAAATA TCTCGGATCG CGCTTTTTAA TCTGGCTTCC TGAAAAAAAT
     1921 CAATGGAGTG ATGCAAACTG ACTGGAGCAA AAAGCTGACA CAAGGCAATC GACCTACGTG
     1981 TCTGTCTATT TTCTCACACC TTCTATTACC TTCTAACTCT CTGGGTTGGA AAAAACTGAA
     2041 AAAAAGGTTG TCTCCAGTTT CCACAAATCA TCCCCCTGTT TGATTAATAA ATATATAAAG
     2101 ACGACAACTA TCGATCATAA ACTCATAAAA CTATAACTCC TTTACACTTC TTATTTTATA
     2161 GTTATTCTAT TTTAATTCTT ATTGATTTTA AAACCCCAAG AACTTAGTTT CGAAAACACA
     2221 CACACACAAA CAATTAAAAT GGTGTCTAAA GGTGAAGCCG TCATCAAAGA ATTTATGAGA
     2281 TTCAAGGTTC ACATGGAAGG TTCTATGAAC GGTCACGAAT TTGAAATTGA GGGTGAAGGT
     2341 GAGGGTAGAC CATACGAAGG TACACAAACT GCTAAATTGA AGGTTACAAA AGGTGGTCCT
     2401 TTGCCATTCT CTTGGGATAT TTTGTCTCCA CAATTTATGT ACGGTTCAAG AGCTTTTACA
     2461 AAACACCCAG CTGATATCCC AGATTATTAT AAGCAATCAT TTCCAGAGGG TTTCAAGTGG
     2521 GAAAGAGTCA TGAATTTTGA AGATGGTGGT GCCGTTACTG TTACTCAAGA TACTTCATTG
     2581 GAAGATGGCA CCTTGATCTA CAAGGTTAAG TTAAGAGGTA CTAATTTCCC ACCAGATGGT
     2641 CCTGTTATGC AAAAAAAGAC TATGGGATGG GAAGCTTCTA CTGAAAGATT ATATCCAGAG
     2701 GATGGTGTTT TGAAAGGTGA TATTAAGATG GCCTTGAGAT TGAAAGACGG TGGTAGATAC
     2761 TTGGCTGATT TTAAGACTAC TTACAAGGCC AAAAAGCCAG TTCAAATGCC TGGTGCTTAT
     2821 AACGTTGATA GAAAATTGGA TATCACCTCT CACAACGAAG ATTACACCGT TGTTGAACAG
     2881 TACGAAAGAT CAGAAGGTAG ACATTCTACT GGTGGTATGG ATGAGTTGTA CAAGTAGCTG
     2941 GTTGATGGAA AATATAATTT TATTGGGCAA ACTTTTGTTT ATCTGATGTG TTTTATACTA
     3001 TTATCTTTTT AATTAATGAT TCTATATACA AACCTGTATA TTTTTTCTTT AACCAATTTT
     3061 TTTTTTTATA GACCTAGAGC TGTACTGCGG CCGCGAAATC TGCTCGTCAG TGGTGCTCAC
     3121 ACTGACGAAT CATGTACAGA TCATACCGAT GACTGCCTGG CGACTCACAA CTAAGCAAGA
     3181 CAGCCGGAAC CAGCGCCGGC GAACACCACT GCATATATGG CATATCACAA CAGTCCAGCG
     3241 GGTATTTGGT GCTCGTCTGG GTCTCAGCTG TACGCGTCTC AAGCATAGCA CTAGTTCAGC
     3301 TGCAGCGTAT ACAATGTCTT CCTAGGAAGA CATGAGTGAT TCATTCCTCT GTCTGCGAAG
     3361 AGGTCAATTT CGGGACCAAC CCTTTTAATC GAAAAAAACG TAATTCACTA GGGCAAGGGA
     3421 GAACTTAGCA GCTAATATCG TAAACCTTTC ATACTAAAAA AATGCACTTA CCATCAACAA
     3481 AAAACTCAGG ACCAATTTCC AAGCTTTTCT AGGTGATTGC CTATAACACA AAAAGATTCG
     3541 CTCATACATG AGATTTTTAC ATGTAATAGC AATTTGTTCC GATCAGTTGA AGGTCATCAA
     3601 CGCACGGCAG GTACATCCAC ACCTATCACA AAGCCCTTCA ATAATTCACC TACGTAAAGT
     3661 TATACCGAAA CATGCAAAAT CCATGAAAAA TTCTGTATGA TAACGATCAT ATCCTTTTGT
     3721 ATTGGTGGTA CGATGCTCAA AGATAGTTAT TGTTGCACCT GAGGCAAAAG CGGAAATGAA
     3781 AAATCCAGAT GGGGCCAAAA GCAGAAGTAT TGTGTACAAC AATTGCTTCA GCAGTTTACC
     3841 AAACCGTTTC CCAGCAATCA TCAAAAGTTG CGGCCGCGTG TTACAACCAA TTAACCAATT
     3901 CTGATTAGAA AAACTCATCG AGCATCAAAT GAAACTGCAA TTTATTCATA TCAGGATTAT
     3961 CAATACCATA TTTTTGAAAA AGCCGTTTCT GTAATGAAGG AGAAAACTCA CCGAGGCAGT
     4021 TCCATAGGAT GGCAAGATCC TGGTATCGGT CTGCGATTCC GACTCGTCCA ACATCAATAC
     4081 AACCTATTAA TTTCCCCTCG TCAAAAATAA GGTTATCAAG TGAGAAATCA CCATGAGTGA
     4141 CGACTGAATC CGGTGAGAAT GGCAAAAGCT TATGCATTTC TTTCCAGACT TGTTCAACAG
     4201 GCCAGCCATT ACGCTCGTCA TCAAAATCAC TCGCATCAAC CAAACCGTTA TTCATTCGTG
     4261 ATTGCGCCTG AGCGAGGCGA AATACGCGAT CGCTGTTAAA AGGACAATTA CAAACAGGAA
     4321 TCGAATGCAA CCGGCGCAGG AACACTGCCA GCGCATCAAC AATATTTTCA CCTGAATCAG
     4381 GATATTCTTC TAATACCTGG AATGCTGTTT TCCCGGGGAT CGCAGTGGTG AGTAACCATG
     4441 CATCATCAGG AGTACGGATA AAATGCTTGA TGGTCGGAAG AGGCATAAAT TCCGTCAGCC
     4501 AGTTTAGTCT GACCATCTCA TCTGTAACAT CATTGGCAAC GCTACCTTTG CCATGTTTCA
     4561 GAAACAACTC TGGCGCATCG GGCTTCCCAT ACAATCGATA GATTGTCGCA CCTGATTGCC
     4621 CGACATTATC GCGAGCCCAT TTATACCCAT ATAAATCAGC ATCCATGTTG GAATTTAATC
     4681 GCGGCCTGGA GCAAGACGTT TCCCGTTGAA TATGGCTCAT AACACCCCTT GTATTACTGT
     4741 TTATGTAAGC AGACAGTTTT ATTGTTCATG ATGATATATT TTTATCTTGT GCAATGTAAC
     4801 ATCAGAGATT TTGAGACACA ACGTGGCTTT GTTGAATAAA TCGAACTTTT GCTGAGTTGA
     4861 AGGATCAGTC ATGACCAAAA TCCCTTAACG TGAGTTTTCG TTCCACTGAG CGTCAGACCC
     4921 CGTAGAAAAG ATCAAAGGAT CTTCTTGAGA TCCTTTTTTT CTGCGCGTAA TCTGCTGCTT
     4981 GCAAACAAAA AAACCACCGC TACCAGCGGT GGTTTGTTTG CCGGATCAAG AGCTACCAAC
     5041 TCTTTTTCCG AAGGTAACTG GCTTCAGCAG AGCGCAGATA CCAAATACTG TTCTTCTAGT
     5101 GTAGCCGTAG TTAGGCCACC ACTTCAAGAA CTCTGTAGCA CCGCCTACAT ACCTCGCTCT
     5161 GCTAATCCTG TTACCAGTGG CTGCTGCCAG TGGCGATAAG TCGTGTCTTA CCGGGTTGGA
     5221 CTCAAGACGA TAGTTACCGG ATAAGGCGCA GCGGTCGGGC TGAACGGGGG GTTCGTGCAC
     5281 ACAGCCCAGC TTGGAGCGAA CGACCTACAC CGAACTGAGA TACCTACAGC GTGAGCTATG
     5341 AGAAAGCGCC ACGCTTCCCG AAGGGAGAAA GGCGGACAGG TATCCGGTAA GCGGCAGGGT
     5401 CGGAACAGGA GAGCGCACGA GGGAGCTTCC AGGGGGAAAC GCCTGGTATC TTTATAGTCC
     5461 TGTCGGGTTT CGCCACCTCT GACTTGAGCG TCGATTTTTG TGATGCTCGT CAGGGGGGCG
     5521 GAGCCTATGG AAAAACGCCA GCAACGCGGC CTTTTTACGG TTCCTGGCCT TTTGCTGGCC
     5581 TTTTGCTCAC ATGTTCTTTC CTGCGTTATC CCCTGATTCT GTGGATAACC GT
//
