# Supplementary material for: A Multiplex MoClo Toolkit for Extensive and Flexible Engineering of Saccharomyces cerevisiae
Source: ACS Synth Biol. 2023 Nov 6;12(11):3393–405. doi: 10.1021/acssynbio.3c00423 (PMC10661031; doi:10.1021/acssynbio.3c00423)
Supplement: Supplementary file 2 — sb3c00423_si_002.zip [file sb3c00423_si_002.zip › MYT Plasmids/pMYT089.gb]

LOCUS       pMYT089                 2933 bp ds-DNA     circular     17-AUG-2023
DEFINITION  .
COMMENT     Description: Int.5 Spacer YTK Part Type: N/A Antibiotic Resistance:
            Kanamycin Copy Number: High Copy Addgene ID: 180742 Plate Position:
            H5
FEATURES             Location/Qualifiers
     misc_feature    9..531
                     /label="Int.5 5' HA"
                     /ApEinfo_revcolor="#84b0dc"
                     /ApEinfo_fwdcolor="#84b0dc"
     misc_feature    532..551
                     /label="Int.5 5' Barcode"
                     /ApEinfo_revcolor="#75c6a9"
                     /ApEinfo_fwdcolor="#75c6a9"
     misc_feature    568..590
                     /label="Int.5 Spacer"
                     /ApEinfo_revcolor="#c6c9d1"
                     /ApEinfo_fwdcolor="#c6c9d1"
     misc_feature    639..658
                     /label="Int.5 3' Barcode"
                     /ApEinfo_revcolor="#75c6a9"
                     /ApEinfo_fwdcolor="#75c6a9"
     misc_feature    complement(659..1170)
                     /label="Int.5 3' HA"
                     /ApEinfo_revcolor="#84b0dc"
                     /ApEinfo_fwdcolor="#84b0dc"
     misc_feature      complement(1179..1205)
                     /label="KanR Terminator"
                     /ApEinfo_revcolor="#b1ff67"
                     /ApEinfo_fwdcolor="#b1ff67"
     misc_feature             complement(1206..2021)
                     /label="KanR"
                     /ApEinfo_revcolor="#008000"
                     /ApEinfo_fwdcolor="#008000"
     misc_feature        complement(2022..2169)
                     /label="KanR Promoter"
                     /ApEinfo_revcolor="#b1ff67"
                     /ApEinfo_fwdcolor="#b1ff67"
     misc_feature      complement(2170..2933)
                     /label="ColE1"
                     /ApEinfo_revcolor="#7f7f7f"
                     /ApEinfo_fwdcolor="#7f7f7f"
ORIGIN
        1 GCGGCCGCGT TTCTCCTCCT CTCTTTTTTT CCTCGAACCG GAGTGGAAGA TCCAATAACG
       61 TAATATTACT GATGTTGTTA TTAAAGCTGG CAAAAATAAC ATGAGGCGTA AAACCGCACT
      121 GCGGTAAGAT GAGGGTATAA GGTGGAGATC AGGCGAACAA GCTGTTCTAA ATCATACATA
      181 TGTACAATGA GAACGTGTAA CGATCCAATG AGCGTTTCAT GATGCCATTG TTTAATCAGA
      241 GTGATGAAAA AGAAATATTT GCGACCTTTT TTCGTTACAT TGATCGTGAA ATTTTAATCA
      301 AAGATAATAT AAGGACGTGA GATATTTATC TTTTTACTTG AAATTAACAA TAGAATTGCG
      361 CTAAGCGGAA TAAGAGCTTT CGTAAACCTT TCTATTTGCA CCATTGCGTC AACGTATAAA
      421 ATGGTATGAC CTTTACACAA ACGCATGCTT ATAATCTTAT GTTTTTCATA GGGTGTAATT
      481 TGGTTGATGA CGTAGTCTAA ATTTGATGCT ATCTGCAATT GAGGTACATA TCCTATCAGA
      541 AGTGGGCATC TGAATTCGCT ATCTAGAACT TGGCTGGGTC TGCTAGGCGG ACTAGTTCAG
      601 CTGCAGCGTA TACAATGTCT TCCTAGGAAG ACATGAGTGA TTCATTCCTC TGTCTGCGAA
      661 GAGGTCAATT TCGGGACCAA CCCTTTTAAT CGAAAAAAAC GTAATTCACT AGGGCAAGGG
      721 AGAACTTAGC AGCTAATATC GTAAACCTTT CATACTAAAA AAATGCACTT ACCATCAACA
      781 AAAAACTCAG GACCAATTTC CAAGCTTTTC TAGGTGATTG CCTATAACAC AAAAAGATTC
      841 GCTCATACAT GAGATTTTTA CATGTAATAG CAATTTGTTC CGATCAGTTG AAGGTCATCA
      901 ACGCACGGCA GGTACATCCA CACCTATCAC AAAGCCCTTC AATAATTCAC CTACGTAAAG
      961 TTATACCGAA ACATGCAAAA TCCATGAAAA ATTCTGTATG ATAACGATCA TATCCTTTTG
     1021 TATTGGTGGT ACGATGCTCA AAGATAGTTA TTGTTGCACC TGAGGCAAAA GCGGAAATGA
     1081 AAAATCCAGA TGGGGCCAAA AGCAGAAGTA TTGTGTACAA CAATTGCTTC AGCAGTTTAC
     1141 CAAACCGTTT CCCAGCAATC ATCAAAAGTT GCGGCCGCGT GTTACAACCA ATTAACCAAT
     1201 TCTGATTAGA AAAACTCATC GAGCATCAAA TGAAACTGCA ATTTATTCAT ATCAGGATTA
     1261 TCAATACCAT ATTTTTGAAA AAGCCGTTTC TGTAATGAAG GAGAAAACTC ACCGAGGCAG
     1321 TTCCATAGGA TGGCAAGATC CTGGTATCGG TCTGCGATTC CGACTCGTCC AACATCAATA
     1381 CAACCTATTA ATTTCCCCTC GTCAAAAATA AGGTTATCAA GTGAGAAATC ACCATGAGTG
     1441 ACGACTGAAT CCGGTGAGAA TGGCAAAAGC TTATGCATTT CTTTCCAGAC TTGTTCAACA
     1501 GGCCAGCCAT TACGCTCGTC ATCAAAATCA CTCGCATCAA CCAAACCGTT ATTCATTCGT
     1561 GATTGCGCCT GAGCGAGGCG AAATACGCGA TCGCTGTTAA AAGGACAATT ACAAACAGGA
     1621 ATCGAATGCA ACCGGCGCAG GAACACTGCC AGCGCATCAA CAATATTTTC ACCTGAATCA
     1681 GGATATTCTT CTAATACCTG GAATGCTGTT TTCCCGGGGA TCGCAGTGGT GAGTAACCAT
     1741 GCATCATCAG GAGTACGGAT AAAATGCTTG ATGGTCGGAA GAGGCATAAA TTCCGTCAGC
     1801 CAGTTTAGTC TGACCATCTC ATCTGTAACA TCATTGGCAA CGCTACCTTT GCCATGTTTC
     1861 AGAAACAACT CTGGCGCATC GGGCTTCCCA TACAATCGAT AGATTGTCGC ACCTGATTGC
     1921 CCGACATTAT CGCGAGCCCA TTTATACCCA TATAAATCAG CATCCATGTT GGAATTTAAT
     1981 CGCGGCCTGG AGCAAGACGT TTCCCGTTGA ATATGGCTCA TAACACCCCT TGTATTACTG
     2041 TTTATGTAAG CAGACAGTTT TATTGTTCAT GATGATATAT TTTTATCTTG TGCAATGTAA
     2101 CATCAGAGAT TTTGAGACAC AACGTGGCTT TGTTGAATAA ATCGAACTTT TGCTGAGTTG
     2161 AAGGATCAGT CATGACCAAA ATCCCTTAAC GTGAGTTTTC GTTCCACTGA GCGTCAGACC
     2221 CCGTAGAAAA GATCAAAGGA TCTTCTTGAG ATCCTTTTTT TCTGCGCGTA ATCTGCTGCT
     2281 TGCAAACAAA AAAACCACCG CTACCAGCGG TGGTTTGTTT GCCGGATCAA GAGCTACCAA
     2341 CTCTTTTTCC GAAGGTAACT GGCTTCAGCA GAGCGCAGAT ACCAAATACT GTTCTTCTAG
     2401 TGTAGCCGTA GTTAGGCCAC CACTTCAAGA ACTCTGTAGC ACCGCCTACA TACCTCGCTC
     2461 TGCTAATCCT GTTACCAGTG GCTGCTGCCA GTGGCGATAA GTCGTGTCTT ACCGGGTTGG
     2521 ACTCAAGACG ATAGTTACCG GATAAGGCGC AGCGGTCGGG CTGAACGGGG GGTTCGTGCA
     2581 CACAGCCCAG CTTGGAGCGA ACGACCTACA CCGAACTGAG ATACCTACAG CGTGAGCTAT
     2641 GAGAAAGCGC CACGCTTCCC GAAGGGAGAA AGGCGGACAG GTATCCGGTA AGCGGCAGGG
     2701 TCGGAACAGG AGAGCGCACG AGGGAGCTTC CAGGGGGAAA CGCCTGGTAT CTTTATAGTC
     2761 CTGTCGGGTT TCGCCACCTC TGACTTGAGC GTCGATTTTT GTGATGCTCG TCAGGGGGGC
     2821 GGAGCCTATG GAAAAACGCC AGCAACGCGG CCTTTTTACG GTTCCTGGCC TTTTGCTGGC
     2881 CTTTTGCTCA CATGTTCTTT CCTGCGTTAT CCCCTGATTC TGTGGATAAC CGT
//
